>Addgene plasmid #199008 | pGL0_107 [TAmarelleT7] | addgene full sequence | sequence record 401244 | Addgene NGS Result
TAGCGTGCGAACAGCACGCTATTGTTGTATCATTACTCGCATCCATTCTCAGGCTGTCTCGTCTCGTCTC
CGAGGTCTCAGCTTCGCTCGTGCTCGCCGCGACCTTCCTCTTCATGCACCTCTTCGGCATCGGGCTGCAC
AACGCTTGAGACCACCCCAGGATACATAGATTACCACAACTCCGAGCCCTTCCACCTAGCGTGCTAACCA
CGCACGCTATTGTTGTATCCCATATAATGCAATCGTAGTCTACCTGACTGTACTTAGAAATGTGGCTTCG
CCTTTGCCCACGCACCTGATCGCTCCTCGTTTGCTTTTAAGGACCGGACGAACCACAGAGCATTAGAAGG
CTAGGTGGAGGCTCAGTGATGATAAGTCTGCGATGGTGGATGCATGTGTCATGGTCATAGCTGTTTCCTG
TGTGAAATTGTTATCCGCTCAGAGGGCACAATCCTATTCCGCGCTATCCGACAATCTCCAAGACATTAGG
TGGAGTTCAGTTCGGCGTATGGCATATGTCGCTGGAAAGAACATGTGAGCAAAAGGCCAGCAAAAGGCCA
GGAACCGTAAAAAGGCCGCGTTGCTGGCGTTTTTCCATAGGCTCCGCCCCCCTGACGAGCATCACAAAAA
TCGACGCTCAAGTCAGAGGTGGCGAAACCCGACAGGACTATAAAGATACCAGGCGTTTCCCCCTGGAAGC
TCCCTCGTGCGCTCTCCTGTTCCGACCCTGCCGCTTACCGGATACCTGTCCGCCTTTCTCCCTTCGGGAA
GCGTGGCGCTTTCTCATAGCTCACGCTGTAGGTATCTCAGTTCGGTGTAGGTCGTTCGCTCCAAGCTGGG
CTGTGTGCACGAACCCCCCGTTCAGCCCGACCGCTGCGCCTTATCCGGTAACTATCGTCTTGAGTCCAAC
CCGGTAAGACACGACTTATCGCCACTGGCAGCAGCCACTGGTAACAGGATTAGCAGAGCGAGGTATGTAG
GCGGTGCTACAGAGTTCTTGAAGTGGTGGCCTAACTACGGCTACACTAGAAGAACAGTATTTGGTATCTG
CGCTCTGCTGAAGCCAGTTACCTTCGGAAAAAGAGTTGGTAGCTCTTGATCCGGCAAACAAACCACCGCT
GGTAGCGGTGGTTTTTTTGTTTGCAAGCAGCAGATTACGCGCAGAAAAAAAGGATCTCAAGAAGATCCTT
TGATCTTTTCTACGGGGTCTGACGCTCTATTCAACAAAGCCGCCGTCCCGTCAAGTCAGCGTAAATGGGT
AGGGGGCTTCAAATCGTCCCCCCATACGATATAAGTTGTTACTAGTGCTTGGATTCTCACCAATAAAAAA
CGCCCGGCGGCAACCGAGCGTTCTGAACAAATCCAGATGGAGTTCTGAGGTCATTACTGGATCTATCAAC
AGGAGTCCAAGCGAGCTCGATATCAAATTACGCCCCGCCCTGCCACTCATCGCAGTACTGTTGTAATTCA
TTAAGCATTCTGCCGACATGGAAGCCATCACAAACGGCATGATGAACCTGAATCGCCAGCGGCATCAGCA
CCTTGTCGCCTTGCGTATAATATTTGCCCATGGTGAAAACGGGGGCGAAGAAGTTGTCCATATTGGCCAC
GTTTAAATCAAAACTGGTGAAACTCACCCAGGGATTGGCTGAGACGAAAAACATATTCTCAATAAACCCT
TTAGGGAAATAGGCCAGGTTTTCACCGTAACACGCCACATCTTGCGAATATATGTGTAGAAACTGCCGGA
AATCGTCGTGGTATTCACTCCAGAGCGATGAAAACGTTTCAGTTTGCTCATGGAAAACGGTGTAACAAGG
GTGAACACTATCCCATATCACCAGCTCACCGTCTTTCATTGCCATACGAAATTCCGGATGAGCATTCATC
AGGCGGGCAAGAATGTGAATAAAGGCCGGATAAAACTTGTGCTTATTTTTCTTTACGGTCTTTAAAAAGG
CCGTAATATCCAGCTGAACGGTCTGGTTATAGGTACATTGAGCAACTGACTGAAATGCCTCAAAATGTTC
TTTACGATGCCATTGGGATATATCAACGGTGGTATATCCAGTGATTTTTTTCTCCATTTTAGCTTCCTTA
GCTCCTGAAAATCTCGATAACTCAAAAAATACGCCCGGTAGTGATCTTATTTCATTATGGTGAAAGTTGG
AACCTCTTACGTGCCGATCAACGTCTCATTGATACCTGAAACAAAACCCATCGTACGGCCAAGGAAGTCT
CCAATAACTGTGATCCACCACAAGCGCCAGGGTTTTCCCAGTCACGACGTTGTAAAACGACGGCCAGTCA
TGCATAATCCGCACGCATCTGGAATAAGGAAGTGCCATTCCGCCTGACCT
Features (pLannotate 1.2.2; 6 found; start..end, strand, type, name):
    426..441     -  protein_bind   lac operator (fragment): The lac repressor binds to the lac operator to inhibit transcription in E. coli. This inhibition can be relieved by adding lactose or isopropyl-β-D-thiogalactopyranoside (IPTG). lac repressor encoded by lacI
    592..1180    -  rep_origin     ori: high-copy-number ColE1/pMB1/pBR322/pUC origin of replication
   1313..1407    -  terminator     lambda t0 terminator: transcription terminator from phage lambda
   1431..2087    -  CDS            cat: CAT_ECOLX - Experimental evidence at protein level: Swiss-Prot protein existence level 1. This enzyme is an effector of chloramphenicol resistance in bacteria. From Escherichia coli. This protein is used as a marker in many commonly used cloning vectors, such as pACYC184.
   2088..2190    -  promoter       cat promoter: promoter of the E. coli cat gene encoding chloramphenicol acetyltransferase
   2265..2308    -  CDS            lacZα (fragment): LacZα fragment of β-galactosidase; lacZ fragment
