[The description below was written by a language model from this plasmid's Addgene catalogue record and pLannotate feature annotations shown in this document.]
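Description:
pGL0_107 [TAmarelleT7] is a small (about 2.4 kb) synthetic-biology part plasmid built on the pGLDV_17 backbone and catalogued as a "Level 0 part", meaning it serves as a storage vector for a single basic DNA element in a hierarchical, modular assembly scheme. It is maintained in E. coli at high copy through a ColE1/pMB1/pUC-type origin of replication and is selected with chloramphenicol. Resistance comes from the cat gene (chloramphenicol acetyltransferase), which is driven by its native cat promoter and followed by the phage lambda t0 terminator.

The stored part, TAmarelleT7, is recorded as a synthetic sequence, and a portion of the plasmid is noted as deriving from a previously published plasmid from another group. The "T" prefix and the "T7" in the name suggest a transcription terminator part, possibly T7-related, but the record does not state its function, and the automated annotation does not assign any feature to the insert itself. The only other annotated elements are short fragments of the lac operator and of lacZα. These may be remnants of a lacZα screening cassette in the parent destination vector that the part replaced, although this is an inference rather than something the record confirms. The cloning method is listed as unknown.

The associated publication describes a scalable framework for high-throughput identification of functional origins of replication in non-model bacteria. This plasmid is therefore best understood as one building block in a toolkit of interchangeable parts that are combined into higher-level plasmids for such screens, rather than as a stand-alone expression or delivery vector.
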