Addgene plasmid #199008: pGL0_107 [TAmarelleT7]
Purpose: Level 0 part
Depositing lab: Charlie Gilbert & Nili Ostrov & Cultivarium Tools. Depositing organization: Cultivarium, Convergent Research. Publication: A scalable framework for high-throughput identification of functional origins of replication in non-model bacteria. Gilbert C, Brumwell SL, Crits-Christoph A, Kang SC, Martin-Moldes Z, Alsharif W, Esmurria A, Nguyen M-A, Lee HH, Ostrov N. bioRxiv 2023.05.19.541510 10.1101/2023.05.19.541510.
Backbone
  Vector backbone: pGLDV_17
  Vector type: Synthetic Biology
Growth in bacteria
  Bacterial resistance: Chloramphenicol, 25 μg/mL
  Growth temperature: 37°C
  Growth strain: E. coli Zymo 10B
  Copy number: High Copy
Gene/Insert
  Gene/Insert name: TAmarelleT7
  Species: Synthetic
  Cloning method: Unknown
Resource information
  A portion of this plasmid was derived from a plasmid made by: María-Eugenia Guazzaroni (Amarelle et al. 2019 https://doi.org/10.1021/acssynbio.8b00507)
Terms and licenses: Academic/Nonprofit Terms; Industry Terms: Not Available to Industry
How to cite: pGL0_107 [TAmarelleT7] was a gift from Charlie Gilbert & Nili Ostrov & Cultivarium Tools (Addgene plasmid # 199008 ; http://n2t.net/addgene:199008 ; RRID:Addgene_199008)
